Addgene plasmid #58252: pAdSh.U6.gRNAS1
Purpose: U6 promoter-driven single guide RNA complementary to the human AAVS1 locus
Depositing lab: Manuel Goncalves. Depositing organization: Leiden University Medical Center. Publication: Adenoviral vector delivery of RNA-guided CRISPR/Cas9 nuclease complexes induces targeted mutagenesis in a diverse array of human cells. Maggio I, Holkers M, Liu J, Janssen JM, Chen X, Goncalves MA. Sci Rep. 2014 May 29;4:5105. doi: 10.1038/srep05105. PubMed 24870050.
Backbone
  Vector backbone: pBR322-derived pAdEasy plasmid
  Backbone size w/o insert (bp): 6930
  Total vector size (bp): 7296
  Vector type: Mammalian Expression, Adenoviral, CRISPR
  Selectable markers: Neomycin (select with G418)
Growth in bacteria
  Bacterial resistance: Kanamycin, 50 μg/mL
  Growth temperature: 37°C
  Growth strain: DH5alpha
  Copy number: Low Copy
Gene/Insert
  Gene/Insert name: U6.gRNAS1 cassette
  Species: Synthetic
  Insert size (bp): 366
Resource information
  A portion of this plasmid was derived from a plasmid made by: RNA-guided human genome engineering via Cas9. Mali P, Yang L, Esvelt KM, Aach J, Guell M, DiCarlo JE, Norville JE, Church GM. Science. 2013 Feb 15;339(6121):823-6
Terms and licenses: Academic/Nonprofit Terms; Industry Terms: Not Available to Industry
How to cite: pAdSh.U6.gRNAS1 was a gift from Manuel Goncalves (Addgene plasmid # 58252 ; http://n2t.net/addgene:58252 ; RRID:Addgene_58252)
