[The description below was written by a language model from this plasmid's Addgene catalogue record and pLannotate feature annotations shown in this document.]
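Description:
pAdSh.U6.gRNAS1 is an adenoviral shuttle plasmid of the AdEasy type, built on a pBR322-derived backbone, that carries a U6 promoter-driven single guide RNA directed at the human AAVS1 locus. It is propagated in E. coli under kanamycin selection through a Tn5-derived NeoR/KanR gene. The catalogue also lists neomycin/G418 as a selectable marker, though the feature table shows no dedicated mammalian promoter for this gene. Replication relies on a ColE1/pBR322-type origin, with a bom fragment nearby, and the record describes the plasmid as low copy. An f1 origin, a β-lactamase fragment and a Tn5 transposase fragment are also annotated as backbone remnants. The catalogue gives a total size of 7296 bp, while the depositor's sequence is 7312 nt, a small discrepancy the record does not explain.

The payload is a compact synthetic cassette of 366 bp. It consists of the human U6 RNA polymerase III promoter, a short unannotated gap where the AAVS1-specific spacer presumably lies, and then the Streptococcus pyogenes Cas9 guide RNA scaffold. Part of this cassette derives from a previously published guide RNA plasmid. An attB2 fragment and an SV40 polyadenylation signal lie downstream in the opposite orientation. The cassette sits just after the left adenovirus serotype 5 inverted terminal repeat and the Ψ packaging signal. It is followed by adenoviral sequences covering the IX and IVa2 genes, then E4 ORF1/ORF2 fragments and the right ITR. In AdEasy-type shuttles, such segments serve as homology arms for recombination with an adenoviral backbone plasmid, giving a full-length recombinant genome that can be packaged. The resulting vectors deliver the guide RNA to human cells. No Cas9 is encoded here, so the nuclease must be supplied separately to induce targeted mutagenesis at AAVS1.
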