Features (pLannotate 1.2.2; 19 found; start..end, strand, type, name):
      1..103     +  repeat_region  ITR: inverted terminal repeat of human adenovirus serotype 5 inverted
    191..341     +  misc_signal    Ad5 Ψ: packaging signal for adenovirus serotype 5
    397..637     +  promoter       U6 promoter: RNA polymerase III promoter for human U6 snRNA
    666..741     +  misc_RNA       gRNA scaffold: guide RNA scaffold for the Streptococcus pyogenes CRISPR/Cas9 system
    753..774     -  protein_bind   attB2 (fragment): mutant version of attB; recombination site for the Gateway® BP reaction BP Clonase™
    867..988     -  polyA_signal   SV40 poly(A) signal: SV40 polyadenylation signal
   1011..1079    -  CDS            large T antigen (fragment): large T antigen from SV40 (simian virus 40)
   1179..1598    +  CDS            IX: CAP9_ADE05 - Experimental evidence at protein level: Swiss-Prot protein existence level 1. Structural component of the virion that acts as a cement protein on the capsid exterior and forms triskelion structures consisting of three molecules that stabilize three hexon trimers at the center of each icosahedral facet and fixes the peripentonal hexons. Dispensable for assembly. During virus entry, recruits the anterograde motor kinesin-1 to the capsid docked at the nuclear pore complex thereby subjecting the docked capsid to a pulling force. The resulting tension leads to capsid disruption, disper
   1664..2998    -  CDS            IVa2: PKG1_ADE05 - Experimental evidence at protein level: Swiss-Prot protein existence level 1. Component of the packaging machinery which encapsidates the viral DNA into preformed capsids and transcriptional activator of the viral major late promoter (MLP). Binds, along with packaging proteins 2 and 3, to the specific packaging sequence on the left end of viral genomic DNA and displays ATPase activity thereby providing the power stroke of the packaging machinery. The activity of packaging protein IVa2 is stimulated by protein 33K which acts as a terminase. May be the protein that pumps DNA into th
   3371..3532    -  CDS            E4RF2_ADE02 (fragment): Protein predicted: Swiss-Prot protein existence level 4. From Human adenovirus C serotype 2 (HAdV-2) (Human adenovirus 2).
   3583..3759    -  CDS            E4RF1_ADE02 (fragment): Experimental evidence at protein level: Swiss-Prot protein existence level 1. May modulate tight-junctions functions of infected cells through interactions with PDZ proteins. E4 ORF1 has ben show for Adenovirus 9 to interact with protein involved in tight junction regulation. May play a role in mTOR activation by activating PI3- kinase, thus overriding cellular checkpoint for translation. From Human adenovirus C serotype 2 (HAdV-2) (Human adenovirus 2).
   3761..3949    -  CDS            E4RF1_ADE02 (fragment): Experimental evidence at protein level: Swiss-Prot protein existence level 1. May modulate tight-junctions functions of infected cells through interactions with PDZ proteins. E4 ORF1 has ben show for Adenovirus 9 to interact with protein involved in tight junction regulation. May play a role in mTOR activation by activating PI3- kinase, thus overriding cellular checkpoint for translation. From Human adenovirus C serotype 2 (HAdV-2) (Human adenovirus 2).
   4272..4374    -  repeat_region  ITR: inverted terminal repeat of human adenovirus serotype 5 inverted
   4394..4448    +  misc_feature   bom (fragment): basis of mobility region from pBR322
   4634..5222    -  rep_origin     ori: high-copy-number ColE1/pMB1/pBR322/pUC origin of replication
   5394..5708    -  CDS            bla(M) (fragment): β-lactamase lacking the signal sequence; bla(M); allows cytosolic expression of β-lactamase
   5753..6022    +  CDS            tnpA (fragment): TN5P_ECOLX - Also known as tnp. Experimental evidence at protein level: Swiss-Prot protein existence level 1. Mediates transposition of transposon Tn5 by a 'cut and paste' mechanism. First, the monomeric transposase binds the 19 bp inverted DNA repeats flanking the transposon. Then, dimerization of the DNA- bound transposase creates a synaptic DNA complex. After nicking of the first DNA strand, excision of the transposon proceeds through a series of intermediates. The transposase then mediates the insertion of the transposon at a new site by strand transfer. The activity of the wild- type tran
   6054..6848    +  CDS            NeoR/KanR: aminoglycoside phosphotransferase from Tn5; aph(3')-II (or nptII); confers resistance to neomycin, kanamycin, and G418 (Geneticin®)
   6858..7275    -  rep_origin     f1 ori (sequence partly withheld): f1 bacteriophage origin of replication; arrow indicates direction of (+) strand synthesis
>Addgene plasmid #58252 | pAdSh.U6.gRNAS1 | depositor full sequence | sequence record 89642 | pAdSh.U6.gRNAS1 sequence 7312 bps
CATCATCAATAATATACCTTATTTTGGATTGAAGCCAATATGATAATGAGGGGGTGGAGTTTGTGACGTG
GCGCGGGGCGTGGGAACGGGGCGGGTGACGTAGTAGTGTGGCGGAAGTGTGATGTTGCAAGTGTGGCGGA
ACACATGTAAGCGACGGATGTGGCAAAAGTGACGTTTTTGGTGTGCGCCGGTGTACACAGGAAGTGACAA
TTTTCGCGCGGTTTTAGGCGGATGTTGTAGTAAATTTGGGCGTAACCGAGTAAGATTTGGCCATTTTCGC
GGGAAAACTGAATAAGAGGAAGTGAAATCTGAATAATTTTGTGTTACTCATAGCGCGTAATACTGGTACG
TACCGCATGCGATCTAGCTTGCATGCGTACCAAGGTCGGGCAGGAAGAGGGCCTATTTCCCATGATTCCT
TCATATTTGCATATACGATACAAGGCTGTTAGAGAGATAATTAGAATTAATTTGACTGTAAACACAAAGA
TATTAGTACAAAATACGTGACGTAGAAAGTAATAATTTCTTGGGTAGTTTGCAGTTTTAAAATTATGTTT
TAAAATGGACTATCATATGCTTACCGTAACTTGAAAGTATTTCGATTTCTTGGCTTTATATATCTTGTGG
AAAGGACGAAACACCGGGGCCACTAGGGACAGGATGTTTTAGAGCTAGAAATAGCAAGTTAAAATAAGGC
TAGTCCGTTATCAACTTGAAAAAGTGGCACCGAGTCGGTGCTTTTTTTCTAGACCCAGCTTTCTTGTACA
AAGTTGGCATTAAAGGGCGAATTCCAGCACACTGGCGGCCGTTACTACGACCGCGGACATGTACAGAGCT
CGAGCGGCCGCTTCGAGCAGACATGATAAGATACATTGATGAGTTTGGACAAACCACAACTAGAATGCAG
TGAAAAAAATGCTTTATTTGTGAAATTTGTGATGCTATTGCTTTATTTGTAACCATTATAAGCTGCAATA
AACAAGTTAACAACAACAATTGCATTCATTTTATGTTTCAGGTTCAGGGGGAGGTGTGGGAGGTTTTTTA
AAGCAAGTAAAACCTCTACAAATGTGGTAAAATCGATAAGGATCTGGGCGTGGTTAAGGGTGGGAAAGAA
TATATAAGGTGGGGGTCTTATGTAGTTTTGTATCTGTTTTGCAGCAGCCGCCGCCGCCATGAGCACCAAC
TCGTTTGATGGAAGCATTGTGAGCTCATATTTGACAACGCGCATGCCCCCATGGGCCGGGGTGCGTCAGA
ATGTGATGGGCTCCAGCATTGATGGTCGCCCCGTCCTGCCCGCAAACTCTACTACCTTGACCTACGAGAC
CGTGTCTGGAACGCCGTTGGAGACTGCAGCCTCCGCCGCCGCTTCAGCCGCTGCAGCCACCGCCCGCGGG
ATTGTGACTGACTTTGCTTTCCTGAGCCCGCTTGCAAGCAGTGCAGCTTCCCGTTCATCCGCCCGCGATG
ACAAGTTGACGGCTCTTTTGGCACAATTGGATTCTTTGACCCGGGAACTTAATGTCGTTTCTCAGCAGCT
GTTGGATCTGCGCCAGCAGGTTTCTGCCCTGAAGGCTTCCTCCCCTCCCAATGCGGTTTAAAACATAAAT
AAAAAACCAGACTCTGTTTGGATTTGGATCAAGCAAGTGTCTTGCTGTCTTTATTTAGGGGTTTTGCGCG
CGCGGTAGGCCCGGGACCAGCGGTCTCGGTCGTTGAGGGTCCTGTGTATTTTTTCCAGGACGTGGTAAAG
GTGACTCTGGATGTTCAGATACATGGGCATAAGCCCGTCTCTGGGGTGGAGGTAGCACCACTGCAGAGCT
TCATGCTGCGGGGTGGTGTTGTAGATGATCCAGTCGTAGCAGGAGCGCTGGGCGTGGTGCCTAAAAATGT
CTTTCAGTAGCAAGCTGATTGCCAGGGGCAGGCCCTTGGTGTAAGTGTTTACAAAGCGGTTAAGCTGGGA
TGGGTGCATACGTGGGGATATGAGATGCATCTTGGACTGTATTTTTAGGTTGGCTATGTTCCCAGCCATA
TCCCTCCGGGGATTCATGTTGTGCAGAACCACCAGCACAGTGTATCCGGTGCACTTGGGAAATTTGTCAT
GTAGCTTAGAAGGAAATGCGTGGAAGAACTTGGAGACGCCCTTGTGACCTCCAAGATTTTCCATGCATTC
GTCCATAATGATGGCAATGGGCCCACGGGCGGCGGCCTGGGCGAAGATATTTCTGGGATCACTAACGTCA
TAGTTGTGTTCCAGGATGAGATCGTCATAGGCCATTTTTACAAAGCGCGGGCGGAGGGTGCCAGACTGCG
GTATAATGGTTCCATCCGGCCCAGGGGCGTAGTTACCCTCACAGATTTGCATTTCCCACGCTTTGAGTTC
AGATGGGGGGATCATGTCTACCTGCGGGGCGATGAAGAAAACGGTTTCCGGGGTAGGGGAGATCAGCTGG
GAAGAAAGCAGGTTCCTGAGCAGCTGCGACTTACCGCAGCCGGTGGGCCCGTAAATCACACCTATTACCG
GGTGCAACTGGTAGTTAAGAGAGCTGCAGCTGCCGTCATCCCTGAGCAGGGGGGCCACTTCGTTAAGCAT
GTCCCTGACTCGCATGTTTTCCCTGACCAAATCCGCCAGAAGGCGCTCGCCGCCCAGCGATAGCAGTTCT
TGCAAGGAAGCAAAGTTTTTCAACGGTTTGAGACCGTCCGCCGTAGGCATGCTTTTGAGCGTTTGACCAA
GCAGTTCCAGGCGGTCCCACAGCTCGGTCACCTGCTCTACGGCATCTCGATCCAGCATATCTCCTCGTTT
CGCGGGTTGGGGCGGCTTTCGCTGTACGGCAGTAGTCGGTGCTCGTCCAGACGGGCCAGGGTCATGTCTT
TCCACGGGCGCAGGGTCCTCGTCAGCGTAGTCTGGGTCACGGTGAAGGGGTGCGCTCCGGGCTGCGCGCT
GGCCAGGGTGCGCTTGAGGCTGGTCCTGCTGGTGCTGAAGCGCTGCCGGTCTTCGCCCTGCGCGTCGGCC
AGGTAGCATTTGACCATGGTGTCATAGTCCAGCCCCTCCGCGGCGTGGCCCTTGGCGCGCAGCTTGCCCT
TGGAGGAGGCGCCGCACGAGGGGCAGTGCAGACTTTTGAGGGCGTAGAGCTTGGGCGCGAGAAATACCGA
TTCCGGGGAGTAGGCATCCGCGCCGCAGGCCCCGCAGACGGTCTCGCATTCCACGAGCCAGGTGAGCTCT
GGCCGTTCGGGGTCAAAAACCAGGTTTCCCCCATGCTTTTTGATGCGTTTCTTACCTCTGGTTTCCATGA
GCCGGTGTCCACGCTCGGTGACGAAAAGGCTGTCCGTGTCCCCGTATACAGACTTGAGAGGGAGTTTAAA
CGAATTCAATAGCTTGTTGCATGGGCGGCGATATAAAATGCAAGGTGCTGCTCAAAAAATCAGGCAAAGC
CTCGCGCAAAAAAGAAAGCACATCGTAGTCATGCTCATGCAGATAAAGGCAGGTAAGCTCCGGAACCACC
ACAGAAAAAGACACCATTTTTCTCTCAAACATGTCTGCGGGTTTCTGCATAAACACAAAATAAAATAACA
AAAAAACATTTAAACATTAGAAGCCTGTCTTACAACAGGAAAAACAACCCTTATAAGCATAAGACGGACT
ACGGCCATGCCGGCGTGACCGTAAAAAAACTGGTCACCGTGATTAAAAAGCACCACCGACAGCTCCTCGG
TCATGTCCGGAGTCATAATGTAAGACTCGGTAAACACATCAGGTTGATTCATCGGTCAGTGCTAAAAAGC
GACCGAAATAGCCCGGGGGAATACATACCCGCAGGCGTAGAGACAACATTACAGCCCCCATAGGAGGTAT
AACAAAATTAATAGGAGAGAAAAACACATAAACACCTGAAAAACCCTCCTGCCTAGGCAAAATAGCACCC
TCCCGCTCCAGAACAACATACAGCGCTTCACAGCGGCAGCCTAACAGTCAGCCTTACCAGTAAAAAAGAA
AACCTATTAAAAAAACACCACTCGACACGGCACCAGCTCAATCAGTCACAGTGTAAAAAAGGGCCAAGTG
CAGAGCGAGTATATATAGGACTAAAAAATGACGTAACGGTTAAAGTCCACAAAAAACACCCAGAAAACCG
CACGCGAACCTACGCCCAGAAACGAAAGCCAAAAAACCCACAACTTCCTCAAATCGTCACTTCCGTTTTC
CCACGTTACGTAACTTCCCATTTTAAGAAAACTACAATTCCCAACACATACAAGTTACTCCGCCCTAAAA
CCTACGTCACCCGCCCCGTTCCCACGCCCCGCGCCACGTCACAAACTCCACCCCCTCATTATCATATTGG
CTTCAATCCAAAATAAGGTATATTATTGATGATGTTAATTAACATGCATGGATCCATATGCGGTGTGAAA
TACCGCACAGATGCGTAAGGAGAAAATACCGCATCAGGCGCTCTTCCGCTTCCTCGCTCACTGACTCGCT
GCGCTCGGTCGTTCGGCTGCGGCGAGCGGTATCAGCTCACTCAAAGGCGGTAATACGGTTATCCACAGAA
TCAGGGGATAACGCAGGAAAGAACATGTGAGCAAAAGGCCAGCAAAAGGCCAGGAACCGTAAAAAGGCCG
CGTTGCTGGCGTTTTTCCATAGGCTCCGCCCCCCTGACGAGCATCACAAAAATCGACGCTCAAGTCAGAG
GTGGCGAAACCCGACAGGACTATAAAGATACCAGGCGTTTCCCCCTGGAAGCTCCCTCGTGCGCTCTCCT
GTTCCGACCCTGCCGCTTACCGGATACCTGTCCGCCTTTCTCCCTTCGGGAAGCGTGGCGCTTTCTCATA
GCTCACGCTGTAGGTATCTCAGTTCGGTGTAGGTCGTTCGCTCCAAGCTGGGCTGTGTGCACGAACCCCC
CGTTCAGCCCGACCGCTGCGCCTTATCCGGTAACTATCGTCTTGAGTCCAACCCGGTAAGACACGACTTA
TCGCCACTGGCAGCAGCCACTGGTAACAGGATTAGCAGAGCGAGGTATGTAGGCGGTGCTACAGAGTTCT
TGAAGTGGTGGCCTAACTACGGCTACACTAGAAGGACAGTATTTGGTATCTGCGCTCTGCTGAAGCCAGT
TACCTTCGGAAAAAGAGTTGGTAGCTCTTGATCCGGCAAACAAACCACCGCTGGTAGCGGTGGTTTTTTT
GTTTGCAAGCAGCAGATTACGCGCAGAAAAAAAGGATCTCAAGAAGATCCTTTGATCTTTTCTACGGGGT
CTGACGCTCAGTGGAACGAAAACTCACGTTAAGGGATTTTGGTCATGAGATTATCAAAAAGGATCTTCAC
CTAGATCCTTTTAAATTAAAAATGAAGTTTTAAATCAATCTAAAGTATATATGAGTAAACTTGGTCTGAC
AGTTACCAATGCTTAATCAGTGAGGCACCTATCTCAGCGATCTGTCTATTTCGTTCATCCATAGTTGCCT
GACTCCCCGTCGTGTAGATAACTACGATACGGGAGGGCTTACCATCTGGCCCCAGTGCTGCAATGATACC
GCGAGACCCACGCTCACCGGCTCCAGATTTATCAGCAATAAACCAGCCAGCCGGAAGGGCCGAGCGCAGA
AGTGGTCCTGCAACTTTATCCGCCTCCATCCAGTCTATTAATTGTTGCCGGGAAGCTAGAGTAAGTAGTT
CGCCAGTTAATAGTTTGCGCAACGTTGTTGCCATTGCTGCAGCCATGAGATTATCAAAAAGGATCTTCAC
CTAGATCCTTTTCACGTAGAAAGCCAGTCCGCAGAAACGGTGCTGACCCCGGATGAATGTCAGCTACTGG
GCTATCTGGACAAGGGAAAACGCAAGCGCAAAGAGAAAGCAGGTAGCTTGCAGTGGGCTTACATGGCGAT
AGCTAGACTGGGCGGTTTTATGGACAGCAAGCGAACCGGAATTGCCAGCTGGGGCGCCCTCTGGTAAGGT
TGGGAAGCCCTGCAAAGTAAACTGGATGGCTTTCTTGCCGCCAAGGATCTGATGGCGCAGGGGATCAAGC
TCTGATCAAGAGACAGGATGAGGATCGTTTCGCATGATTGAACAAGATGGATTGCACGCAGGTTCTCCGG
CCGCTTGGGTGGAGAGGCTATTCGGCTATGACTGGGCACAACAGACAATCGGCTGCTCTGATGCCGCCGT
GTTCCGGCTGTCAGCGCAGGGGCGCCCGGTTCTTTTTGTCAAGACCGACCTGTCCGGTGCCCTGAATGAA
CTGCAAGACGAGGCAGCGCGGCTATCGTGGCTGGCCACGACGGGCGTTCCTTGCGCAGCTGTGCTCGACG
TTGTCACTGAAGCGGGAAGGGACTGGCTGCTATTGGGCGAAGTGCCGGGGCAGGATCTCCTGTCATCTCA
CCTTGCTCCTGCCGAGAAAGTATCCATCATGGCTGATGCAATGCGGCGGCTGCATACGCTTGATCCGGCT
ACCTGCCCATTCGACCACCAAGCGAAACATCGCATCGAGCGAGCACGTACTCGGATGGAAGCCGGTCTTG
TCGATCAGGATGATCTGGACGAAGAGCATCAGGGGCTCGCGCCAGCCGAACTGTTCGCCAGGCTCAAGGC
GAGCATGCCCGACGGCGAGGATCTCGTCGTGACCCATGGCGATGCCTGCTTGCCGAATATCATGGTGGAA
AATGGCCGCTTTTCTGGATTCATCGACTGTGGCCGGCTGGGTGTGGCGGACCGCTATCAGGACATAGCGT
TGGCTACCCGTGATATTGCTGAAGAGCTTGGCGGCGAATGGGCTGACCGCTTCCTCGTGCTTTACGGTAT
CGCCGCTCCCGATTCGCAGCGCATCGCCTTCTATCGCCTTCTTGACGAGTTCTTCTGAATTTTGTTAAAA
TTTTTGTTAAATCAGCTCATTTTTTAACCAATAGGCCGAAATCGGCAACATCCCTTATAAATCAAAAGAA
TAGACCGCGATAGGGT
[37 nt withheld, positions 6947-6983]
AAAGAACGTGGACTCCAACGTCAAAGG
[64 nt withheld, positions 7011-7074]
CGGTCGAGGTGCCGTAAAGCT
[56 nt withheld, positions 7096-7151]
G
[95 nt withheld, positions 7153-7247]
GCGCTTAATGCGCCGCTACAGGGCGCGTCCATTCGCCATTCAGGATCGAATTAATTCTTAATTAA
