>Addgene plasmid #58252 | pAdSh.U6.gRNAS1 | addgene partial sequence | sequence record 91243 | hU6-F 5'-GAGGGCCTATTTCCCATGATT-3'
CGATACAAGGCTGTTAGAGAGATAATTAGAATTAATTTGACTGTAAACACAAAGATATTAGTACAAAATA
CGTGACGTAGAAAGTAATAATTTCTTGGGTAGTTTGCAGTTTTAAAATTATGTTTTAAAATGGACTATCA
TATGCTTACCGTAACTTGAAAGTATTTCGATTTCTTGGCTTTATATATCTTGTGGAAAGGACGAAACACC
GGGGCCACTAGGGACAGGATGTTTTAGAGCTAGAAATAGCAAGTTAAAATAAGGCTAGTCCGTTATCAAC
TTGAAAAAGTGGCACCGAGTCGGTGCTTTTTTTCTAGACCCAGCTTTCTTGTACAAAGTTGGCATTAAAG
GGCGAATTCCAGCACACTGGCGGCCGTTACTACGACCGCGGACATGTACAGAGCTCGAGCGGCCGCTTCG
AGCAGACATGATAAGATACATTGATGAGTTTGGACAAACCACAACTAGAATGCAGTGAAAAAAATGCTTT
ATTTGTGAAATTTGTGATGCTATTGCTTTATTTGTAACCATTATAAGCTGCAATAAACAAGTTAACAACA
ACAATTGCATTCATTTTATGTTTCAGGTTCAGGGGGAGGTGTGGGAGGTTTTTTAAAGCAAGTAAAACCT
CTACAAATGTGGTAAAATCGATAAGGATCTGGGCGTGGTTAAGGGTGGGAAAGAATATATAAGGTGGGGG
TCTTATGTAGTTTTGTATCTGTTTTGCAGCAGCCGCCGCCGCCATGAGCACCAACTCGTTTGATGGAAGC
ATTGTGAGCTCATATTTGACAACGCGCATGCCCCCATGGGCCGGGGTGCGTCAGAATGTGATGGGCTCCA
GCATTGATGGTCGCCCCGTCCTGCCCGCAAACTCTACTACCTTGACCTACGAGACCGTGTCTGGAACGCC
GTTGGA
