>Addgene plasmid #58252 | pAdSh.U6.gRNAS1 | addgene partial sequence | sequence record 91245 | EBV-rev 5'-GTGGTTTGTCCAAACTCATC-3'
TGCTCGAAGCGGCCGCTCGAGCTCTGTACATGTCCGCGGTCGTAGTAACGGCCGCCAGTGTGCTGGAATT
CGCCCTTTAATGCCAACTTTGTACAAGAAAGCTGGGTCTAGAAAAAAAGCACCGACTCGGTGCCACTTTT
TCAAGTTGATAACGGACTAGCCTTATTTTAACTTGCTATTTCTAGCTCTAAAACATCCTGTCCCTAGTGG
CCCCGGTGTTTCGTCCTTTCCACAAGATATATAAAGCCAAGAAATCGAAATACTTTCAAGTTACGGTAAG
CATATGATAGTCCATTTTAAAACATAATTTTAAAACTGCAAACTACCCAAGAAATTATTACTTTCTACGT
CACGTATTTTGTACTAATATCTTTGTGTTTACAGTCAAATTAATTCTAATTATCTCTCTAACAGCCTTGT
ATCGTATATGCAAATATGAAGGAATCATGGGAAATAGGCCCTCTTCCTGCCCGACCTTGGTACGCATGCA
AGCTAGATCGCATGCGGTACGTACCAGTATTACGCGCTATGAGTAACACAAAATTATTCAGATTTCACTT
CCTCTTATTCAGTTTTCCCGCGAAAATGGCCAAATCTTACTCGGTTACGCCCAAATTTACTACAACATCC
GCCTAAAACCGCGCGAAAATTGTCACTTCCTGTGTACACCGGCGCACACCAAAAACGTCACTTTTGCCAC
ATCCGTCGCTTACATGTGTTCCGCCACACTTGCAACATCACACTTCCGCCACACTACTACGTCACCCGCC
CCGTTCCCACGCCCCGCGCCACGTCACAAACTCCACCCCCTCATTATCATATTGGCTTCAATCCAAAATA
AGGTATATTATTGATGATGTTAATTAAAGAATTAATTCGATCCTGAATGGCGAATGGACGCGCCCTGTAG
CGGCCGCATTTAACCGCCGGCGGGGTGTGGGTGGTTACGCGCCAGCGTGACCCGCTA
